>Addgene plasmid #63998 | pST50Trc4-HPCNDHFR | depositor full sequence | sequence record 177404 | Full Sequence
GGCACCATGCATCGATCCCGCGAAATTAATACGACTCACTATAGGGAGACCACAACGGTTTCCCTCCGGC
TCCGGAAATAATTTTGTTTAACTTTAAGAAGGAGATATACATATGTCTGAAGATCAGGTAGATCCACGTT
TAATCGACGGTAAAGGATCTGGTGGTGGTGGTGGTGAAAACCTGTACTTCCAGGGATCCATCAGTCTGAT
TGCGGCGCTAGCGGTAGATCGCGTTATCGGCATGGAAAACGCCATGCCATGGAACCTGCCTGCCGATCTC
GCCTGGTTTAAACGCAACACCTTAAATAAACCCGTGATTATGGGGCGCCATACCTGGGAATCAATCGGTA
GGCCTTTGCCCGGCCGCAAAAATATTATCCTCAGCAGTCAACCCGGGACCGATGATCGGGTTACCTGGGT
TAAATCGGTCGACGAAGCCATCGCGGCGTGTGGTGACGTACCAGAAATCATGGTGATTGGCGGCGGACGC
GTTTATGAACAGTTCTTGCCAAAAGCGCAAAAACTGTATCTGACGCATATCGATGCAGAAGTGGAAGGCG
ACACCCATTTTCCGGATTACGAGCCGGATGACTGGGAATCGGTATTCAGCGAATTCCACGATGCTGATGC
GCAGAACTCGCATAGCTATTGTTTCGAAATCCTCGAGCGTCGTGCCGGCTAATGTACAACGCGTGCGCGC
TGATCCGGCTGCTAACAAAGCCCGAAAGGAAGCTGAGTTGGCTGCTGCCACCGCTGAGCAATAACTAGCA
TAACCCCTTGGGGCCTCTAAACGGGTCTTGAGGGGTTTTTTGCTGAAAGGAGGAACTATATCGGGATTAG
CCCGCCTAATGAGCGGGCTTTTTTTTAATTCCCCTATTTGTTTATTTTTCTAAATACATTCAAATATGTA
TCCGCTCATGAGACAATAACCCTGATAAATGCTTCAATAATATTGAAAAAGGAAGAGTATGAGTATTCAA
CATTTCCGTGTCGCCCTTATTCCCTTTTTTGCGGCATTTTGCCTTCCTGTTTTTGCTCACCCAGAAACGC
TCGTGAAAGTAAAAGACGCAGAGGACCAATTGGGGGCACGAGTGGGATACATAGAACTGGACTTGAATAG
CGGTAAAATCCTTGAGAGTTTTCGCCCTGAAGAGCGTTTTCCAATGATGAGCACTTTCAAAGTTCTGCTA
TGTGGAGCAGTATTATCCCGTGTAGATGCGGGGCAAGAGCAACTCGGACGACGAATACACTATTCGCAGA
ATGACTTGGTTGAATACTCCCCAGTGACAGAAAAGCACCTTACGGACGGAATGACGGTAAGAGAATTATG
TAGTGCCGCCATAACGATGAGTGATAACACTGCGGCGAACTTACTTCTGACAACCATCGGTGGACCGAAG
GAATTAACCGCTTTTTTGCACAATATGGGAGACCATGTAACTCGCCTTGACCGTTGGGAACCAGAACTGA
ATGAAGCCATACCAAACGACGAGCGAGACACCACAATGCCTGCGGCAATGGCAACAACATTACGCAAACT
ATTAACTGGCGAACTACTTACTCTGGCTTCACGGCAACAATTAATAGACTGGCTTGAAGCGGATAAAGTT
GCAGGACCACTACTGCGTTCGGCACTTCCTGCTGGCTGGTTTATTGCTGATAAATCTGGGGCAGGAGAGC
GTGGTTCACGGGGTATCATTGCCGCACTTGGACCAGATGGTAAGCCTTCCCGTATCGTAGTTATCTACAC
GACGGGTAGTCAGGCAACTATGGACGAACGAAATAGACAGATTGCTGAAATAGGGGCTTCACTGATTAAG
CATTGGTAAACCGATACAATTAAAGGCTCCTTTTGGAGCCTTTTTTTTTGGACGGACCGGTAGAAAAGAT
CAAAGGATCTTCTTGAGATCCTTTTTTTCTGCGCGTAATCTGCTGCTTGCAAACAAAAAAACCACCGCTA
CCAGCGGTGGTTTGTTTGCCGGATCAAGAGCTACCAACTCTTTTTCCGAAGGTAACTGGCTTCAGCAGAG
CGCAGATACCAAATACTGTCCTTCTAGTGTAGCCGTAGTTAGGCCACCACTTCAAGAACTCTGTAGCACC
GCCTACATACCTCGCTCTGCTAATCCTGTTACCAGTGGCTGCTGCCAGTGGCGATAAGTCGTGTCTTACC
GGGTTGGACTCAAGACGATAGTTACCGGATAAGGCGCAGCGGTCGGGCTGAACGGGGGGTTCGTGCACAC
AGCCCAGCTTGGAGCGAACGACCTACACCGAACTGAGATACCTACAGCGTGAGCTATGAGAAAGCGCCAC
GCTTCCCGAAGGGAGAAAGGCGGACAGGTATCCGGTAAGCGGCAGGGTCGGAACAGGAGAGCGCACGAGG
GAGCTTCCAGGGGGAAACGCCTGGTATCTTTATAGTCCTGTCGGGTTTCGCCACCTCTGACTTGAGCGTC
GATTTTTGTGATGCTCGTCAGGGGGGCGGAGCCTATGGAAAAACGCCAGCAACGCGGCCTTTTTACGGTT
CCTGGCCTTTTGCTGGCCTTTTGCTCACATGTTCTTTCCTGCGTTATCCCCTGATTCTGTGGATAACCGT
ATTACCGCCTTTGAGTGAGCTGATACCGCTCGCCGCAGCCGAACGACCGAGCGCAGCGAGTCAGTGAGCG
AGGAAGCGGAAGAGCGCCTGATGCGGTATTTTCTCCTTACGCATCTGTGCGGTATTTCACACCGCAATGG
TGCACTCTCAGTACAATCTGCTCTGATGCCGCATAGTTAAGCCAGTATACACTCCGCTATCGCTACGTGA
CTGGGTCATGGCTGCGCCCCGACACCCGCCAACACCCGCTGACGCGCCCTGACGGGCTTGTCTGCTCCCG
GCATCCGCTTACAGACAAGCTGTGACCGTCTCCGGGAGCTGCATGTGTCAGAGGTTTTCACCGTCATCAC
CGAAACGCGCGAGGCAGCTGCGGTAAAGCTCATCAGCGTGGTCGTGAAGCGATTCACAGATGTCTGCCTG
TTCATCCGCGTCCAGCTCGTTGAGTTTCTCCAGAAGCGTTAATGTCTGGCTTCTGATAAAGCGGGCCATG
TTAAGGGCGGTTTTTTCCTGTTTGGTCACTGATGCCTCCGTGTAAGGGGGATTTCTGTTCATGGGGTAAT
GATACCGATGAAACGAGAGAGGATGCTCACGATACGGGTTACTGATGATGAACATGCCCGGTTACTGGAA
CGTTGTGAGGGTAAACAACTGGCGGTATGGATGCGGCGGGACCAGAGAAAAATCACTCAGGGTCAATGCC
AGCGCTTCGTTAATACAGATGTAGGTGTT
Features (pLannotate 1.2.2; 14 found; start..end, strand, type, name):
     27..45      +  promoter       T7 promoter: promoter for bacteriophage T7 RNA polymerase
     83..105     +  RBS            RBS: efficient ribosome binding site from bacteriophage T7 gene 10 (Olins and Rangwala, 1989)
    160..176     -  CDS            9xHis (fragment): 9xHis affinity tag
    176..194     +  CDS            TEV site (fragment): tobacco etch virus (TEV) protease recognition and cleavage site
    200..673     +  CDS            folA: DYR_ECOLI - Also known as tmrA. Experimental evidence at protein level: Swiss-Prot protein existence level 1. Key enzyme in folate metabolism. Catalyzes an essential reaction for de novo glycine and purine synthesis, and for DNA precursor synthesis. From Escherichia coli (strain K12).
    708..757     +  CDS            SET1 (fragment): solubility-enhancement tag derived from T7 phage gene 10B
    765..812     +  terminator     T7 terminator: transcription terminator for bacteriophage T7 RNA polymerase
    877..968     +  promoter       AmpR promoter: bla
    969..1826    +  CDS            bla: BLAT_ECOLX - Experimental evidence at protein level: Swiss-Prot protein existence level 1. TEM-type are the most prevalent beta-lactamases in enterobacteria; they hydrolyze the beta-lactam bond in susceptible beta-lactam antibiotics, thus conferring resistance to penicillins and cephalosporins. TEM-3 and TEM-4 are capable of hydrolyzing cefotaxime and ceftazidime. TEM-5 is capable of hydrolyzing ceftazidime. TEM-6 is capable of hydrolyzing ceftazidime and aztreonam. TEM-8/CAZ-2, TEM- 16/CAZ-7 and TEM-24/CAZ-6 are markedly active against ceftazidime. IRT- 4 shows resistance to beta-lactamase in
   1833..1872    +  terminator     fd terminator: central terminator from bacteriophage fd (Otsuka and Kunisawa, 1982)
   1903..2491    +  rep_origin     ori: high-copy-number ColE1/pMB1/pBR322/pUC origin of replication
   2677..2816    -  misc_feature   bom: basis of mobility region from pBR322
   2918..3109    -  CDS            rop: Rop protein, which maintains plasmids at low copy number; rop
   3149..3259    +  CDS            mbeC (fragment): MBEC_ECOLX - Experimental evidence at protein level: Swiss-Prot protein existence level 1. Required for efficient mobilization of ColE1 plasmid and is thus essential to promote the specific transfer of the plasmid during conjugation. Probably functions by inducing DNA bending, helping the MbeA relaxase to melt the DNA around the nic site and cleave the phosphodiester bond. Binds specifically double-stranded DNA (dsDNA) containing the ColE1 oriT but does not recognize the inverted repeat (IR). From Escherichia coli.
