[The description below was written by a language model from this plasmid's Addgene catalogue record and pLannotate feature annotations shown in this document.]
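Description:
pST50Trc4-HPCNDHFR is a 3.3 kb bacterial expression plasmid built on the pST50Trc backbone. It serves as the position 4 transfer vector of the pST44 polycistronic suite, a system for co-expressing the subunits of protein complexes in Escherichia coli. It is propagated in standard cloning strains under ampicillin selection, conferred by a TEM-type beta-lactamase gene with its own promoter followed by a phage fd terminator. Replication relies on a ColE1/pMB1-family origin, and the pBR322-derived bom region and rop gene are also present. The catalogue lists the copy number as unknown, although rop generally restrains copy number.

The expression unit consists of a T7 promoter, the efficient ribosome binding site from phage T7 gene 10, an N-terminal tag region, a coding cassette and a T7 terminator. According to the catalogue, the tag is a Protein C (HPC) epitope that can be removed with TEV protease. The automated annotation detects the TEV site but not the HPC epitope itself. Its short reverse-strand "9xHis" fragment and the "SET1" fragment near the terminator are probably partial matches rather than functional tags.

The plasmid is listed as an empty backbone, but it carries E. coli dihydrofolate reductase (folA) in the BamHI–NgoMIV cassette as a positive control for expression. Users replace DHFR with their gene of interest using those two sites. They can test expression of the tagged protein on its own, then excise the complete translation cassette with BspEI and MluI and move it into the fourth position of a pST44 polycistronic plasmid. There it is co-expressed with the other subunits, and the cleavable tag is available for affinity purification of the complex.
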