Addgene plasmid #63998: pST50Trc4-HPCNDHFR
Purpose: (Empty Backbone) Position 4 transfer plasmid for pST44 polycistronic plasmid suite; N-term cleavable single tag; contains DHFR gene in BamHI-NgoMIV cassette as positive control
Depositing lab: Song Tan. Depositing organization: Pennsylvania State University. Publication: The pST44 polycistronic expression system for producing protein complexes in Escherichia coli. Tan S, Kern RC, Selleck W. Protein Expr Purif. 2005 Apr;40(2):385-95. 10.1016/j.pep.2004.12.002 PubMed 15766881.
Backbone
  Vector backbone: pST50Trc
  Vector type: Bacterial Expression
  Tag / fusion protein: Protein C (HPC); TEV cleavable (N terminal on backbone)
Growth in bacteria
  Bacterial resistance: Ampicillin, 100 μg/mL
  Growth temperature: 37°C
  Growth strain: DH5alpha
  Copy number: Unknown
Gene/Insert
  Gene/Insert name: None
  Tag / fusion protein: Protein C (HPC); TEV cleavable (N terminal on backbone)
Terms and licenses: Academic/Nonprofit Terms; Industry Terms: Not Available to Industry
Depositor comments: Replace DHFR with GOI using BamHI/NgoMIV; Clone out cassette using BspEI/MluI
How to cite: pST50Trc4-HPCNDHFR was a gift from Song Tan (Addgene plasmid # 63998 ; http://n2t.net/addgene:63998 ; RRID:Addgene_63998)
