>Addgene plasmid #63998 | pST50Trc4-HPCNDHFR | addgene partial sequence | sequence record 133175 | T7 5'-TAATACGACTCACTATAGGG-3'
ACTTTAAGAAGGAGATATACATATGTCTGAAGATCAGGTAGATCCACGTTTAATCGACGGTAAAGGATCT
GGTGGTGGTGGTGGTGAAAACCTGTACTTCCAGGGATCCATCAGTCTGATTGCGGCGCTAGCGGTAGATC
GCGTTATCGGCATGGAAAACGCCATGCCATGGAACCTGCCTGCCGATCTCGCCTGGTTTAAACGCAACAC
CTTAAATAAACCCGTGATTATGGGGCGCCATACCTGGGAATCAATCGGTAGGCCTTTGCCCGGCCGCAAA
AATATTATCCTCAGCAGTCAACCCGGGACCGATGATCGGGTTACCTGGGTTAAATCGGTCGACGAAGCCA
TCGCGGCGTGTGGTGACGTACCAGAAATCATGGTGATTGGCGGCGGACGCGTTTATGAACAGTTCTTGCC
AAAAGCGCAAAAACTGTATCTGACGCATATCGATGCAGAAGTGGAAGGCGACACCCATTTTCCGGATTAC
GAGCCGGATGACTGGGAATCGGTATTCAGCGAATTCCACGATGCTGATGCGCAGAACTCGCATAGCTATT
GTTTCGAAATCCTCGAGCGTCGTGCCGGCTAATGTACAACGCGTGCGCGCTGATCCGGCTGCTAACAAAG
CCCGAAAGGAAGCTGAGTTGGCTGCTGCCACCGCTGAGCAATAACTAGCATAACCCCTTGGGGCCTCTAA
ACGGGTCTTGAGGGGTTTTTTGCTGAAAGGAGGAACTATATCGGGATTAGCCCGCCTAATGAGCGGGCTT
TTTTTTAATTCCCCTATTTGTTTATTTTTCTAAATACATTCAAATATGTATCCGCTCATGAGACAATAAC
CCTGATAAATGCTTCAATAATATTGAAA
