>Addgene plasmid #63998 | pST50Trc4-HPCNDHFR | addgene partial sequence | sequence record 177549 | T7term 5'-GCTAGTTATTGCTCAGCGG-3'
GAAACAATAGCTATGCGAGTTCTGCGCATCAGCATCGTGGAATTCGCTGAATACCGATTCCCAGTCATCC
GGCTCGTAATCCGGAAAATGGGTGTCGCCTTCCACTTCTGCATCGATATGCGTCAGATACAGTTTTTGCG
CTTTTGGCAAGAACTGTTCATAAACGCGTCCGCCGCCAATCACCATGATTTCTGGTACGTCACCACACGC
CGCGATGGCTTCGTCGACCGATTTAACCCAGGTAACCCGATCATCGGTCCCGGGTTGACTGCTGAGGATA
ATATTTTTGCGGCCGGGCAAAGGCCTACCGATTGATTCCCAGGTATGGCGCCCCATAATCACGGGTTTAT
TTAAGGTGTTGCGTTTAAACCAGGCGAGATCGGCAGGCAGGTTCCATGGCATGGCGTTTTCCATGCCGAT
AACGCGATCTACCGCTAGCGCCGCAATCAGACTGATGGATCCCTGGAAGTACAGGTTTTCACCACCACCA
CCACCAGATCCTTTACCGTCGATTAAACGTGGATCTAC
